>Addgene plasmid #194696 | pTol2_elavl3(HuC)_NES-Caprola_01-mEGFP | addgene full sequence | sequence record 388460 | Addgene NGS Result
TAACCGGTGGATCCTGGCCGTCGTTTTACTGTACCATCGATGATGATCCAGACATGATAAGATACATTGA
TGAGTTTGGACAAACCACAACTAGAATGCAGTGAAAAAAATGCTTTATTTGTGAAATTTGTGATGCTATT
GCTTTATTTGTAACCATTATAAGCTGCAATAAACAAGTTAACAACAACAATTGCATTCATTTTATGTTTC
AGGTTCAGGGGGAGGTGTGGGAGGTTTTTTAAAGCAAGTAAAACCTCTACAAATGTGGTATGGCTGATTA
TGATCCTCTAGATCAGATCTGCGAAGATACGGCCACGGGTGCTCTTGATCCTGTGGCTGATTTTGGACTG
TGCTGCTCGCAGCTGCTGATGAATCACATACTTCCTCCATTTTCTTCCACTGATTGACTGTTATAATTTC
CCTAATTTCCAGGTCAAGGTGCTGTGCATTGTGGTAATAGATGTGACATGACGTCACTTCCAAAGGACCA
ATGAACATGTCTGACCAATTTCATATAATGTGAAAACGATTTTCATAGGCAGAATAAATAACATTTAAAT
TAAACTGGGCATCAGCGCAATTCAATTGGTTTGGTAATAGCAAGGGAAAATAGAATGAAGTGATCTCCAA
AAAATAAGTACTTTTTGACTGTAAATAAAATTGTAAGGAGTAAAAAGTACTTTTTTTTCTAAAAAAATGT
AATTAAGTAAAAGTAAAAGTATTGATTTTTAATTGTACTCAAGTAAAGTAAAAATCCCCAAAAATAATAC
TTAAGTACAGTAATCAAGTAAAATTACTCAAGTACTTTACACCTCTGGTTCTTGACCCCCTACCTTCAGC
AAGCCCAGCAGATCCACTAGTTCTAGAGCGGCCGCCACCGCGGTGGAGCTCCAGCTTTTGTTCCCTTTAG
TGAGGGTTAATTGCGCGCTTGGCGTAATCATGGTCATAGCTGTTTCCTGTGTGAAATTGTTATCCGCTCA
CAATTCCACACAACATACGAGCCGGAAGCATAAAGTGTAAAGCCTGGGGTGCCTAATGAGTGAGCTAACT
CACATTAATTGCGTTGCGCTCACTGCCCGCTTTCCAGTCGGGAAACCTGTCGTGCCAGCTGCATTAATGA
ATCGGCCAACGCGCGGGGAGAGGCGGTTTGCGTATTGGGCGCTCTTCCGCTTCCTCGCTCACTGACTCGC
TGCGCTCGGTCGTTCGGCTGCGGCGAGCGGTATCAGCTCACTCAAAGGCGGTAATACGGTTATCCACAGA
ATCAGGGGATAACGCAGGAAAGAACATGTGAGCAAAAGGCCAGCAAAAGGCCAGGAACCGTAAAAAGGCC
GCGTTGCTGGCGTTTTTCCATAGGCTCCGCCCCCCTGACGAGCATCACAAAAATCGACGCTCAAGTCAGA
GGTGGCGAAACCCGACAGGACTATAAAGATACCAGGCGTTTCCCCCTGGAAGCTCCCTCGTGCGCTCTCC
TGTTCCGACCCTGCCGCTTACCGGATACCTGTCCGCCTTTCTCCCTTCGGGAAGCGTGGCGCTTTCTCAT
AGCTCACGCTGTAGGTATCTCAGTTCGGTGTAGGTCGTTCGCTCCAAGCTGGGCTGTGTGCACGAACCCC
CCGTTCAGCCCGACCGCTGCGCCTTATCCGGTAACTATCGTCTTGAGTCCAACCCGGTAAGACACGACTT
ATCGCCACTGGCAGCAGCCACTGGTAACAGGATTAGCAGAGCGAGGTATGTAGGCGGTGCTACAGAGTTC
TTGAAGTGGTGGCCTAACTACGGCTACACTAGAAGAACAGTATTTGGTATCTGCGCTCTGCTGAAGCCAG
TTACCTTCGGAAAAAGAGTTGGTAGCTCTTGATCCGGCAAACAAACCACCGCTGGTAGCGGTGGTTTTTT
TGTTTGCAAGCAGCAGATTACGCGCAGAAAAAAAGGATCTCAAGAAGATCCTTTGATCTTTTCTACGGGG
TCTGACGCTCAGTGGAACGAAAACTCACGTTAAGGCATTTTGGTCATGAGATTATCAAAAAGGATCTTCA
CCTAGATCCTTTTAAATTAAAAATGAAGTTTTAAATCAATCTAAAGTATATATGAGTAAACTTGGTCTGA
CAGTTACCAATGCTTAATCAGTGAGGCACCTATCTCAGCGATCTGTCTATTTCGTTCATCCATAGTTGCC
TGACTCCCCGTCGTGTAGATAACTACGATACGGGAGGGCTTACCATCTGGCCCCAGTGCTGCAATGATAC
CGCGAGACCCACGCTCACCGGCTCCAGATTTATCAGCAATAAACCAGCCAGCCGGAAGGGCCGAGCGCAG
AAGTGGTCCTGCAACTTTATCCGCCTCCATCCAGTCTATTAATTGTTGCCGGGAAGCTAGAGTAAGTAGT
TCGCCAGTTAATAGTTTGCGCAACGTTGTTGCCATTGCTACAGGCATCGTGGTGTCACGCTCGTCGTTTG
GTATGGCTTCATTCAGCTCCGGTTCCCAACGATCAAGGCGAGTTACATGATCCCCCATGTTGTGCAAAAA
AGCGGTTAGCTCCTTCGGTCCTCCGATCGTTGTCAGAAGTAAGTTGGCCGCAGTGTTATCACTCATGGTT
ATGGCAGCACTGCATAATTCTCTTACTGTCATGCCATCCGTAAGATGCTTTTCTGTGACTGGTGAGTACT
CAACCAAGTCATTCTGAGAATAGTGTATGCGGCGACCGAGTTGCTCTTGCCCGGCGTCAATACGGGATAA
TACCGCGCCACATAGCAGAACTTTAAAAGTGCTCATCATTGGAAAACGTTCTTCGGGGCGAAAACTCTCA
AGGATCTTACCGCTGTTGAGATCCAGTTCGATGTAACCCACTCGTGCACCCAACTGATCTTCAGCATCTT
TTACTTTCACCAGCGTTTCTGGGTGAGCAAAAACAGGAAGGCAAAATGCCGCAAAAAAGGGAATAAGGGC
GACACGGAAATGTTGAATACTCATACTCTTCCTTTTTCAATATTATTGAAGCATTTATCAGGGTTATTGT
CTCATGAGCGGATACATATTTGAATGTATTTAGAAAAATAAACAAATAGGGGTTCCGCGCACATTTCCCC
GAAAAGTGCCACCTAAATTGTAAGCGTTAATATTTTGTTAAAATTCGCGTTAAATTTTTGTTAAATCAGC
TCATTTTTTAACCAATAGGCCGAAATCGGCAAAATCCCTTATAAATCAAAAGAATAGACCGAGATAGGGT
[37 nt withheld, positions 3221-3257]
AAAGAACGTGGACTCCAACGTCAAAGG
[32 nt withheld, positions 3285-3316]
GCTGGCTAAGAACTCATCAGCCTCCCCGGTCCATCTACCCACGTACCAATGCACCAATTGGCCACAATGA
CGGCTACTACATGGTGCCATTCCTTCCTCTTTATAGGAATGGAGACTACCTCCTGTCCAACAATGCTCTT
GGATACGAGTACGCCTACCTGTTGGACCCAGGTCATTGCACAACACCAGAAATGCCCTCTGATCTGCAAA
AGACGTGAATATCTGTTCAGACACCCATATCCACTCTGTTCCACACAGGTCAGAGGTTTGTCCAGGAGTT
CTTGACAGAGGTGTAAAAAGTACTCAAAAATTTTACTCAAGTGAAAGTACAAGTACTTAGGGAAAATTTT
ACTCAATTAAAAGTAAAAGTATCTGGCTAGAATCTTACTTGAGTAAAAGTAAAAAAGTACTCCATTAAAA
TTGTACTTGAGTATTAAGGAAGTAAAAGTAAAAGCAAGAAAGAAAACTAGAGATTCTTGTTTAAGCTTCC
CGGGTGTCGACGAATTCTCGAGCTCTATTCCTAAAGACCTTGGGTGACCAAAATCTTATTTTAATAAATA
AAACTGTTTATTAAAACTTTTTTGTTTCAAAGAACCATATGTATAGTGAAATTTATAAAAATATCAATTT
TTAAAAAGCTGGTGTACTCATTTATGTTATGAACTCTAAAACAATATACTGACTGCAAGTGATGATGTAT
AGAGTGATGTTTACGAGTAAACATATTTAGTTGTATACATCCTACTGAGCACATTTTGATGTATGAAATA
ACATTACAAGCTTTATCCAAATTAAGCCATTTTAAAACACTGCCAATTGAAAATACAAATCCTGGAAAAA
ATCGTCTTTAGCGCAGTCATTTGAGCCATCCTAATCCGTTACCTCAGACCATAATAAGAAGGGATAACAC
TAGCTGTAGCAATGGAACACATCTGTTTCACACAATCATATCTCCTGCGCCGGTGCTAAGCAGATTCAGC
GTGATCATAACATGCTTTCCACTCATAAATGTAAATTTACAATTTGCACATGTAAAACAGACACTTTTGA
GATATTGGATAAAAAAACAAGAGTATATTGCTTAGTTTCATCCACCAGTCATCCCCACAGCGTTTGGAAG
GCCATAAAAAGTGTCTAAAATCAATGATCATTGAAAGAGCACAAGAGAGACTCTTACGCTGTAATGCCAC
TGGGGACAAAAGTGACAGTCTCTTAATGGGCTCTTCTGGAGGGGCTCCTGAACATTAAAAATTATCAGCG
AAATTACCGAAAGAGCTTCAAGCAACTGGCATGCTTGATCCTCTGCGTCGGGGCGGTGAATAGGTGCTTC
AGATGCCCTCTTACCCACGGGCTGGATTCAGCTGCCCCGCTACCAGCGGAGACCCCCTAATGAGCCTCTG
CAATTAAGTTTATTCATGTTAAGTGTGAACGGGGTGCGTGCGGAACTGTGGGCAGCTAACAGACCTGGGT
TCTTTGTGCCACAAGTGCTGCCTTTATTCGGCTCACAAAGCAGAAAACAACACCCGCACCTATAATGGCG
CCCTCGGCTGGGTCTAAGAAACGTGGCGAGTTGACAGAGCAGAGTGGGCGGGGTTAAGACAGACTGACAG
CGGGACCCATCTCCATCCTCTTATTAACGCTTAACGAGTGCCTTCCTCATGCAATATTCATCGCCACTAA
TATCATCCAAGCTCTGAGCTGAGCTGGCCACTTATGTAAGGCAATTATGTAAAATATCAGACAGGGCCCA
CACTCAGAATCTGACTGGGGTAGAGACGCGGGACGAGAACCGAGAGCAAGAACTGAAAGTGAAAGTGACC
ACTAAAGGGAGGAGAGGACAGAGGGGCAGGATGTGTCAAGATTACCAGAGAACACTTGGCCAGAAATGCG
CAACCATTGGAGCTCTCCGGATTACCCAAAGGTTAACGAGTTTGAACGCCTCTGCCCACTCGCCCATCTC
TGATGGTTTCCCAAGAACTCCTCAAGCAAAATATATATAATTGTGTGTATTATGCACAGACACGAGAAAA
TGCTGTTTTTCTGATCTGCATTACAGCACATTTGCCCGCCAACGACAATACCACCCACTCGGTACCTCGC
TGACTCCTGATGCCTGATACCTGCGCGGTGACTGTCTACAATCTGCATAATCAAGAGAAGTTGTGTTGAA
GACGAGCGCCACACAACCGTTTCCACAAGGTCACCCAAGGCCGGTGCAGATGTAGGTGAGGTCTCCATAA
ACAGACTGAAATAAACACATCCTCCGCTGGGAACAACAACCCCCTCACGCCTCATGCATTTCCATAAGCC
TACATGCATCTCTTCCAACTTATGGAGACTCGCACCTACCAACATCCGCACAACAAAGATATACAGAGCG
CGCTCCCTCAGGTCAAGGCCCTGTGGGGGTCTGTGCAGAAATAGGTCATTTGTCACACATCAAGTCCTGG
GGCAGGAGATGCATTATAGATGAGACCAAACAGCCTGTCTCGGTGAGCTCTACCCACTCCCTGAGACTAG
AAATGGGGGAAGGGAGCTTGAGATAACAACCGCTGCAATCACTGTGTCGATGTTTAATATCAGCACCAAC
CGGGAACAATAAGGAGATGGGTGCATTCATGTTCACATCTTACCAGTCAAGTATCATCGAACCGGCTTGA
TAACCACACCTCGTGTAATAGCTGAGCAGATAGTTGTCATTTTAAAGCGTTGGCCTTTGTCGATTATGTA
ATGCGCACATTCAACACATGGTAATATAGAAACGGTTATGTCGAGGTTGTTTTGTCCAGAGATGACCTTC
ACACAGTTACAGCCGCTCTGCATCCACACAAATGGAGGACTTAATCGTGGACTGCATTCTTAGAAATGAT
CTACAAAGACAAATAATGTGAAATCAAGAAAGGACAAAATTTAAGTAAGGGGATGAGGGAGAGAGAGAAC
GGGGGGCAAGGAGAAAGCATGGCTCCTGTCTTTTTCTGCACCCATCTGTTCGGAGTGCAGGTGGAGCTCT
ATTCACTCAGCTCTGCATGTGTGTTTGGGGGGGGCAGGAAGAAAGGGAGGGCAAAAGGAAGAGTGGAGAG
ATGGTGGGGGCTGGAGGGATGGGGGGTTCTCGGTGATCTCTCCTGAAGGGGATAATGGGAGAGCAGCGCT
TTGCAATGGCTGCCATGTAGTACCCTCCCTGCACAATTAGCCAATCAGCAGCAAGCTCTGCCAGCCAGAA
GGACACATAAAAGAAGAACATTGCAGCAGAGGCACAGAAGGAGCCTGCGAGGAGCTGGGAAATACACACA
CAACAGCAGAACCACAACACCCTCCCCTGGACACACCCTACTGGGGATCACTGCTTTTCTTTTTTTCTGA
ACCATCGCCCACGCCACACGGAGAGAAATCTCTCTCTCATCATCATCCTGAAGAAAACCCCCTTATCCTC
ATTTTCACACTGCTGAGGAAAACCTACAATCGCACGGGCTGAGATTTCCTGGCGAAGACTGTCCTTTTTC
CTTTTTCTTTTTTTTTCTTTTCCTTTGGAAACTGACATTTGCATTTCTCCATTCCAAGCCACGGCGTAAT
AATATCTGCAATCCAGCCTGAAGACCTGCAAATCGAAGGACCTAGATCACTATCATCTTTGTACGTCAAG
GATCCTGGTTACTGTACGTATAACCTTTCTTTCTTTTGCTCTGACCAATATGAAACACTAAAATCGATTC
GAGCAGCCTCTCAGCATCAATTACAGTGCGTGAAAAACATTCAAATAGAGGCAGCAAATATTACATGTGA
AAATACAGGCTGGCTAAATCCAAGCTAATTTAGAAATGTGGTCAAAACGCATACTGGCACGTCTAATCGC
GGATTCAGTAAACAAGATTAACGATTAGCCCAGTGTATAAGTCATATGATACCGGCATGCGCGAGAGCAT
CGCTACACCCGAGCTGGCTTCATTTTCGGAGGAAAATCAAAACATTGCTTTCTCCTGCCGTGCGAACCAT
TCGTCATAAACCGTAATACGCAACATACATTTATTACTACATCCGTTAATTAGCGATAATTAGCCGTTAT
TAACAAAGAGCGCTGAGGAATTCCTCTCAAATAGCGGAGGTGCGGCGGAGGCAGAGGGGCGTAAAAGGGC
ACATGCGTGCCTGGCTCAAAAAAGGATGCTCCAGACTGAAACTCAGAGACAAAACACGATGCCTCGGAGG
CTGAGAGCCCATCGAGAGGAAAGGCAAAGAAAAGGGTCGAGTCACTCAGAGGGGGAGGGGAGATATTGTG
CATCCATTGGTTTGAATTGAAGCAGGCAGAATAAAAATCCTTGCGATTATGCTTCGTGAGAGATCGCGAG
AGAGGAAAAGGCTAAATGCCACGTATGCAAATGGATAAATGTCATCTATTTCTTCGCGAGTAGACATTTT
GTGGACAACGAGAGTGTAAATAAGCGATATGAGGGGAATACAAAGGCCTTGAGGGAAAGCGTTTTGGGCG
TGTCTTGTCGAAAAGAAGACAGCGATGGCACGCGCTCAGAACCACCATCTTCACGTAGACAATCCGCGTG
AAAACAATAACAAAACTGCTCATTTTAACACGAGCAGGTGTTTGAAACCACCCAAAAAAGATTGTCTAAA
ATATTAAGATTAATTAATGACGTTTAAATGTCCAGGCCTGATATAAATGAAGCGTGTAGTAAGAGTAATC
GCCTTTGTTTCTTTTCAGAGATACGTTTTCAGAGATTCAGGGAATTATATCTTCAATAAAATAATGTTTG
ATTTCATTATTTTAAAGCTTTTTAAGAAGTAAAAATACACATTATTCATTTACATTTTATTTTATTTAAA
GGCCTATGGTCTTGAAAATAATAAGTGGAATATATAGGCTATATATTCGTCTAAGGACAGCCGGTGTTAT
TTTATAGTGACCTCAGACAAAAGCCGAGACAAAACGAGGCGCTTGCCTTTCATTTTAATCCTTAATAGAC
GGTGTGATGAATGAATGAATGAATGAATAAATGAATGAATGACGGGCCCTTCGGCATGTTGTTCCGCAGT
CCTCCGTGAGCACGAGTCTCTACCGCAGTGCCAAGCACATAAAACCGTTGAGTCAGATAACCTTCTCCAG
GCGCGTATACACAATTCAAGGACAAGCACATCACAACTATACACAACACAACACAACCGCCTAAACGCAC
GAGCTCATCAATCGCAATTTAAAGGCATGTCAGTCAAAGAAAAAGGCGGCGTTATTTAAAACCAATGTTC
AACAATATTTGTATGCTGACTAGCCCGGGCGCGCACGCTATAAGATCACAAGGCCTTGTTTTTTCCCTTT
ATTCAAAATATCATTAATTATTACAGGTCATAAAACAAAACAATGCGAATTACAATGATTTAAAGACTAT
TGATTTAACAATAATCAGTTAATTATAGAATAATATTATAATATTTTACATACAAATGAAAGATGACATT
ATTTGATGACATTGTAATTAAAATATATGCAATATATTTTTACGTTTTTATTAATTAGGCTATTACTATT
ATTATAATTATCATTATTTTTATTATTATTATTATTATTATTAAATAGTCTTGCGAAATAAGAGTGAAGG
CAGTTGCAATGTTCATTGTTCCCGGAGAGTCCCGCAGCCTCTGGCCTCAACACAAAGCGCTACTGTTTAC
ATTAATATTCATAGTGCTGCCATGGTCTCTGTAGAGGAGGAACGGGTGGCTCTTTTGTTCGCTAGTGTCA
ATACGTTTATTCAGCAAAAAGCAGCTCGGATTTGTGAATGCCCAACAAGCACACGCGCACTCCAATCAAA
GGACGAGAGGATAACGATTTTAAACGATTCGCAAACGTGTTTATTTGTAAAGACGACATCAAGAGCTTAA
TGTCCACTTGAAAAGAAATAAATATGCCCGCGGCGCCAAGGATATTTTGAATGTAGTCGTTCATGGTGAG
CCACTCCCGAATTCAGCACTCTGGAGAGCGACCAAAGAGGAATAGCGGAATAGCAACTACTTGAGCCATT
TCTCTCCGTTTGATGGCGTTCATGATTAAAAATATAATCACGTGATTTTTTATACATATATAAATATATA
CATAAAGTAACGCTTTCCTTTTGAGAATACATAAATATTTATTCGCGTGATAAATCAATGATCTTATATT
TATTTGCACGACCGAAATTAGCCAAATTCACCAATTAAAAAAAAAATAAGCCAACAAAAAAGAAGGGTTT
ATCCGTTCAATTTTGACTTGTGTCCTGTTGTTTTACAGCTGCCACTGTGATCCCTTAAGCTGCAGTGAGA
GTGTGGCTAATGCCTTTTGTTTAAGATAATCCTGTAATCTGTTACCGAAACGGCCTATTGACAAGCCGGC
ATTCACATTTCAGTCAGGAGGCCCGTCCAGACATGTACATTTATGAATTACGAATGATAAAATTAAGATC
TGCATTAGGCGTCAGAAATGTCACGAACACCCATTCATTTCCCACAGCCAATAATGGATCATGCTGGGAA
GCGCTATCCTCGCAGTCTCAAAATTAATGTTGACATGTTGCGTAGAGCTACAGATTAGATCAGCCATATG
CTTTATGTGTTTACCTCAGCGGATCTTCAGCAAGATGTGTTTATTTTAAGAAAATGGCTTCCTCGCTGCC
TGCACAGGGGCATTAAGGAAGTGACGTGAGCGTCCTCACAGTCAAATTACTTTATCTCATGCTGCTTTCA
GGCCTCTGCTTATTTTATTATTATTATTTTAAATTAGGGGGAATCACGGTGGCGTTGTGGGTAGGGTAGC
GCGATCACCTTACAGCAAGAAGGTCGCTGGTTCGAGCTCTGGCTGGGTCAGTTGGCATTTCTGTGTGGAG
TTTAAATTGAATTGAAATTGAATAAACTAAATTGGCCCTAGTGTATGTGTGTGAATGTAAGTGTGCATGG
GTGTTTCCCAGTGTTGGGTTTGACTGGAAGAGCATCCGCTTCGTAAAACATATGCTGGATAAGTTGGCGG
TTCATTTCACTGTGGTGACCGCTGATTAATAAAGGGACTAAGCTGAAAATGAAATGAATTAATACATTTT
AAATGAGCTTTTGCTGACATGTTTATGATTACAAATAGTGAAATTGTATGTTAATTTACGATAAGTGCAT
TGTTCTAAATTCATTTTTATGTAGCAGCTGGTTTTTCTTCCATTTGTGTCATTCAACAGAACATTTTTCT
AAAAAAGTGAACTTAAATTTTCTCCTCCCTCTGACAAGGCTTGATGGTAATTTCAGCCGACTCTAATTAC
AGACTCACTAAAAGGAATCGGTGCAGTCATTTATCTTTATCAGCGCGCTGGTGGGAAGGTAATAGGTTTT
GCTTATGAGTTGTTTGCGTGCGAGTCTGGGTCCTTGTGTAGGCGATGCTGATGCACTGCATTAAATATTG
AGGGAGAAGTCGCTCAAAAATAGCAAAGTACAGGCTGGGGCAGGAACGTCAAAGCCCGCTCAGTGGCCAC
GTTTCTTGTTTCGTAAGTCCTATTTTTAATAGCGATAATTCAGGCTCAGTAGAAGGAACTCCAGCACTAT
AAGCAGTCTCTCGCCTGTCTCGGCGAGTTATGTATTTTGGGATGAAGTGCTCTTCCACCTCTACCTCTGC
TGTGCTGGCGCCAGTATCTGGGCTGTAAGATAGTGTACGTGTCAGTCTGTGTGGCCGAAGAGCCTGTGTG
TTGTGTAACTCACTACATTCGTCGCTGTGGATGGCTGACTTGCCATGGGGAGGTTTACTTCAGTTCACGA
ATCACATTCGCCACGATCTTGTCACTTTGTGTCAAGACTCGCTCTCTGTGTGTCAACAGCTCTGCTGTTT
GAGGTTGAAATTCTGAACTTGAGATATATCCCAGGATATATTAGGGCTACTGCCAACGGAAAAAGCAAAT
GGTGCCATGGCCATTTGATTGATCAAACAAACACCCTTTTGCTTGGGTGACAGTGAAATGTCAGATCCAT
GTTTGTACTGCTTTAATAACTTGCCTCTCTGAGCTTTCTCCTTGTCAGTGTCAATTTGCCTGAGATATAA
ATTCCGGTTGCCCCGAAAGCTTATTTTATTAAAAAAAAAGCTAACATGCACTCATACAACGTGCGCACAT
ACATGTGAGGCTTGCTAAAAGTCAAGAAGCAAGCCAATAGCAAGAGTCGTCAGACTGCTGTTACCTGGGC
AACCTGGTTAGAGGTAAGGCTCAAGGCAAGAATAAATCATTCCACTGAAGAGACACAGCGTTACAGCGAG
ATGAGAGCAAGAGGCGATAGTGAAGGGAGAACAAAAGAACAGCCTACCCACACTAGTGCAGATCTACCTG
TTTGAGCTACTGATTGTTCAGTTTGATTAGATATCAGACAATTCTGCTATCTCCAATTGCATTGCTGCAT
GAATTCCTAGAAATCATTTTAATCACCAAAAACTAGTAGGGACACTTGTGGCGTATATGATTCTGCCTGT
TGATTGTGGGGATCCAACAGAAAGATCATGAATGCATTGTTAATTAAGTCGGTGAGACACCCTGTTCCAC
CCTAGGGGCCGTTCTGGGGAAAGAGTGCTTTCAGTCAGCTAAAGATGACTAATATGTGAACATATATTAC
TACACATGCCAATTTGTACATTCTGGATAGTTACCAGCCCTGGGAAAACATCGAAAAAAATAAATCAACA
TAGATAAAATTGGCAAATCCCTTCTGGTACGATGCAGAGTGCTTGCTCTGAGAACTTGTGCATTGTGACA
GAAAGCGACCGTTAAAAACTGAAAGTAGCATCTACAACCTGCATACATCTGTTCTTTGAAAATCCCCTGT
AGGCCAAATTAAGCATCACGCTGTGCTCCACAGCAACACGGATGAACCGAAAACCCAGACACAAACGCAC
ACACTTTTCACATAAACAAGGTTTAGTTATGCTAGCTATGCTTTTTCGTCCTCCCTTTGTCATCAGCGGC
GAGTGACGTAACACAGTTTGACCCTGGACAGCGTAAAGGGGGGGTTGGGAATGAGTGAAAGGACTGTGAC
ATCTGCAGGGCCAGGGGCTGATGGAGAGAGCTGAAGTGAGGGAGGTCAGAGGAGGAGGAAGGGTGGGATA
TTGTCCTCCTCAGGCCCTATCCCTCTCAGACGCATTGATTTTTAACCTCTCAGCGAGAATGCCAAGCATT
ACACCCCTCAAATTATGGTTCCTCACCCAACCTGTTATATTTTCCACCTGCAGATAATTACCGGTATGCT
GCAGAACGAGCTTGCTCTTAAGTTGGCTGGACTTGATATTAACAAGACTGGAGGTTCTGCCCGCGAGACC
TTCCAGGCCTTCCGCACCGGTTCTGACCAACTGACTGAAGAGCAGATCGCAGAATTTAAAGAGGCTTTCT
CCCTATTTGACAAGGACGGGGATGGGACAATAACAACCAAGGAGCTGGGGACGGTGATGCGGTCTCTGGG
GCAGAACCCCACAGAAGCAGAGCTGCAGGACATGATCAATGAAGTAGATGCCGACGGTGACGGCACAATC
GACTTCCCTGAGTTCCTGACAATGATGGCAAGAAAAATGAAAGACACAGACAGTGAAGAAGAAATTAGAG
AAGCGTTCCGTGTGTTTGATAAGGATGGCAATGGCTACATCAGTGCAGCAGAGCTTCGCCACGTGATGAC
AAACCTTGGAGAGAAGTTAACAGATGAAGAGGTTGATGAAATGATCAGGGAAGCAGACATCGATGGGGAT
GGTCAGGTAAACTACGAAGAGTTTGTAGTGATGATGACAGCGAAGGAATTCCCTCCTCCTCCGCCACCGC
CACCACCGCCGCCGCCGCCACCACCACCTCCTCCGCCTCCTCCACCACCACCGCCACCGCCTCCACCACC
TGGCGGCAGCAGGGTCGACTCATCACGTCGTAAGTGGAATAAGACAGGTCACGCACTGAGAGCTATAGGT
CGGCTGAGCTCACTCGAGGGCGGTTCTGACGTCGGCCGCAAGCTGATCATCGATCAGAACGTTTTTATCG
AGGGTACGCTGCCGATGGGTGTCGTCCGCCCGCTGACTGAAGTCGAGATGGACCATTACCGCGAGCCGTT
CCTGAATCCTGTTGACCGCGAGCCACTGTGGCGCTTCCCAAACGAGCTGCCAATCGCCGGTGAGCCAGCG
AACATCGTCGCGCTGGTCGAAGAATACATGGACTGGCTGCACCAGTCCCCTGTCCCGAAGCTGCTGTTCT
GGGGCACCCCAGGCGTTCTGATCCCACCGGCCGAAGCCGCTCGCCTGGCCAAAAGCCTGCCTAACTGCAA
GGCTGTGGACATCGGCCCGGGTCTGAATCTGCTGCAAGAAGACAACCCGGACCTGATCGGCAGCGAGATC
GCGCGCTGGCTGTCTACTCTGGAGATTGGTGGCACCGGTGGCTCTGGCGGTACCGGTGGCTCTGGCGGTT
CTATCGGTACTGGCTTTCCATTCGACCCCCATTATGTGGAAGTCCTGGGCGAGCGCATGCACTACGTCGA
TGTTGGTCCGCGCGATGGCACCCCTGTGCTGTTCCTGCACGGTAACCCGACCTCCTCCTACGTGTGGCGC
AACATCATCCCACATGTTGCACCGACCCATCGCTGCATTGCTCCAGACCTGATCGGTATGGGCAAATCCG
ACAAACCAGACCTGGGTTATTTCTTCGACGACCACGTCCGCTTCATGGATGCCTTCATCGAAGCCCTGGG
TCTGGAAGAGGTCGTCCTGGTCATTCACGACTGGGGCTCCGCTCTGGGTTTCCACTGGGCCAAGCGCAAT
CCAGAGCGCGTCAAAGGTATTGCATTTATGGAGTTCATCCGCCCTATCCCGACCTGGGACGAATGGGGAG
GTTCTATGGTGAGCAAGGGCGAGGAGCTGTTCACCGGGGTGGTGCCCATCCTGGTCGAGCTGGACGGCGA
CGTAAACGGCCACAAGTTCAGCGTGTCCGGCGAGGGCGAGGGCGATGCCACCTACGGCAAGCTGACCCTG
AAGTTCATCTGCACCACCGGCAAGCTGCCCGTGCCCTGGCCCACCCTCGTGACCACCCTGACCTACGGCG
TGCAGTGCTTCAGCCGCTACCCCGACCACATGAAGCAGCACGACTTCTTCAAGTCCGCCATGCCCGAAGG
CTACGTCCAGGAGCGCACCATCTTCTTCAAGGACGACGGCAACTACAAGACCCGCGCCGAGGTGAAGTTC
GAGGGCGACACCCTGGTGAACCGCATCGAGCTGAAGGGCATCGACTTCAAGGAGGACGGCAACATCCTGG
GGCACAAGCTGGAGTACAACTACAACAGCCACAACGTCTATATCATGGCCGACAAGCAGAAGAACGGCAT
CAAGGTGAACTTCAAGATCCGCCACAACATCGAGGACGGCAGCGTGCAGCTCGCCGACCACTACCAGCAG
AACACCCCCATCGGCGACGGCCCCGTGCTGCTGCCCGACAACCACTACCTGAGCACCCAGTCCAAACTGA
GCAAAGACCCCAACGAGAAGCGCGATCACATGGTCCTGCTGGAGTTCGTGACCGCCGCCGGGATCACTCT
CGGCATGGACGAGCTGTACAAG
Features (pLannotate 1.2.2; 20 found; start..end, strand, type, name):
     45..179     -  polyA_signal   SV40 poly(A) signal: SV40 polyadenylation signal
    202..285     -  CDS            large T antigen (fragment): large T antigen from SV40 (simian virus 40)
    851..891     -  misc_feature   MCS (fragment): pBluescript multiple cloning site
    904..922     -  promoter       T3 promoter: promoter for bacteriophage T3 RNA polymerase
    965..987     -  protein_bind   lac operator (fragment): The lac repressor binds to the lac operator to inhibit transcription in E. coli. This inhibition can be relieved by adding lactose or isopropyl-β-D-thiogalactopyranoside (IPTG). lac repressor encoded by lacI
    991..1021    -  promoter       lac promoter: promoter for the E. coli lac operon
   1036..1057    -  protein_bind   CAP binding site: CAP binding activates transcription in the presence of cAMP. E. coli catabolite activator protein
   1070..1162    -  CDS            lacI (fragment): lac repressor; lacI; The lac repressor binds to the lac operator to inhibit transcription in E. coli. This inhibition can be relieved by adding lactose or isopropyl-β-D-thiogalactopyranoside (IPTG).
   1345..1933    -  rep_origin     ori: high-copy-number ColE1/pMB1/pBR322/pUC origin of replication
   2104..2964    -  CDS            AmpR: β-lactamase; bla; confers resistance to ampicillin, carbenicillin, and related antibiotics
   2965..3069    -  promoter       AmpR promoter: bla
   3095..3316    -  rep_origin     M13 ori (fragment) (sequence partly withheld): M13 bacteriophage origin of replication; arrow indicates direction of (+) strand synthesis
   3316..3603    +  CDS            tyr (fragment) (sequence partly withheld): TYRO_ORYLA - Also known as tyro. Experimental evidence at transcript level: Swiss-Prot protein existence level 2. This is a copper-containing oxidase that functions in the formation of pigments such as melanins and other polyphenolic compounds. From Oryzias latipes (Japanese rice fish) (Japanese killifish).
   6819..6838    +  promoter       ADH1 promoter (fragment): S. cerevisiae ADH1; promoter for alcohol dehydrogenase 1
  12614..12644   +  CDS            HaloTag® (fragment): modified bacterial dehalogenase that forms covalent bonds with chloroalkane derivatives
  12649..13091   +  CDS            calmodulin (fragment): calcium-binding protein
  13212..13268   +  CDS            calmodulin-binding peptide: calmodulin-binding peptide from avian smooth muscle myosin light chain kinase
  13284..13703   +  CDS            HaloTag® (fragment): modified bacterial dehalogenase that forms covalent bonds with chloroalkane derivatives
  13749..14162   +  CDS            HaloTag® (fragment): modified bacterial dehalogenase that forms covalent bonds with chloroalkane derivatives
  14172..14888   +  CDS            mEGFP: mEGFP is a basic (constitutively fluorescent) green fluorescent protein published in 2002, derived from Aequorea victoria. It has moderate acid sensitivity.
