[The description below was written by a language model from this plasmid's Addgene catalogue record and pLannotate feature annotations shown in this document.]
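Description:
pTol2_elavl3(HuC)_NES-Caprola_01-mEGFP is a zebrafish expression plasmid built on a pTol2 backbone, a vector family used for Tol2 transposon-mediated transgenesis. The full sequence is about 14.9 kb, with a synthetic insert of roughly 2.3 kb. In bacteria it is maintained through a ColE1/pUC-type origin and selected with ampicillin via the β-lactamase gene. The catalogue nevertheless lists it as low copy, which may reflect its large size. pBluescript-derived remnants are also annotated: lac promoter/operator pieces, a T3 promoter, an MCS fragment and a partial M13 origin. The Tol2 arms themselves are not called by the annotation, but a fragment matching the medaka tyrosinase gene next to the backbone is consistent with Tol2-flanking sequence, since Tol2 was originally isolated from that locus.

The payload is driven by the elavl3 (HuC) promoter, a pan-neuronal zebrafish regulatory region. It is not annotated but presumably occupies the long unlabelled stretch upstream of the coding sequence; a short "ADH1 promoter" hit within that stretch is most likely spurious. The open reading frame encodes Caprola_01, a calcium recorder. The feature table shows HaloTag fragments interrupted by calmodulin and a myosin light chain kinase-derived calmodulin-binding peptide, suggesting that calcium-dependent calmodulin–peptide binding controls the HaloTag's ability to be labelled covalently with chloroalkane substrates. The name indicates an N-terminal nuclear export signal for cytosolic localisation, and mEGFP is fused at the C terminus as a constitutive expression marker. An SV40 polyadenylation signal terminates the transcript. The construct is intended for neuronal expression in zebrafish, to record a lasting chemical label of calcium activity history.
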