Addgene plasmid #194696: pTol2_elavl3(HuC)_NES-Caprola_01-mEGFP
Purpose: HuC driven expression of the calcium recorder Caprola_01 fused to mEGFP for neuronal expression in zebrafish
Depositing lab: Kai Johnsson. Depositing organization: Max Planck Institute for Medical Research. Publication: Recording physiological history of cells with chemical labeling. Huppertz MC, Wilhelm J, Grenier V, Schneider MW, Falt T, Porzberg N, Hausmann D, Hoffmann DC, Hai L, Tarnawski M, Pino G, Slanchev K, Kolb I, Acuna C, Fenk LM, Baier H, Hiblot J, Johnsson K. Science. 2024 Feb 23;383(6685):890-897. doi: 10.1126/science.adg0812. Epub 2024 Feb 22. PubMed 38386755.
Backbone
  Vector backbone: pTol2
  Backbone size w/o insert (bp): 12400
  Vector type: Zebrafish Expression
Growth in bacteria
  Bacterial resistance: Ampicillin, 100 μg/mL
  Growth temperature: 30°C
  Growth strain: NEB Stable
  Copy number: Low Copy
Gene/Insert
  Gene/Insert name: Caprola_01-mEGFP
  Species: Synthetic
  Insert size (bp): 2340
  Promoter: elavl3(HuC)
  Tag / fusion protein: mEGFP (C terminal on insert)
  Cloning method: Gibson Cloning
Terms and licenses: Academic/Nonprofit Terms; Industry Terms: Not Available to Industry
How to cite: pTol2_elavl3(HuC)_NES-Caprola_01-mEGFP was a gift from Kai Johnsson (Addgene plasmid # 194696 ; http://n2t.net/addgene:194696 ; RRID:Addgene_194696)
